>Addgene plasmid #127125 | px458_2A_GFP_sgRNA_LTN1 | addgene full sequence | sequence record 251528 | Addgene NGS Result
GAGGGCCTATTTCCCATGATTCCTTCATATTTGCATATACGATACAAGGCTGTTAGAGAGATAATTGGAA
TTAATTTGACTGTAAACACAAAGATATTAGTACAAAATACGTGACGTAGAAAGTAATAATTTCTTGGGTA
GTTTGCAGTTTTAAAATTATGTTTTAAAATGGACTATCATATGCTTACCGTAACTTGAAAGTATTTCGAT
TTCTTGGCTTTATATATCTTGTGGAAAGGACGAAACACCGGTGTGGCTTCTCGGACGCGAGTTTTAGAGC
TAGAAATAGCAAGTTAAAATAAGGCTAGTCCGTTATCAACTTGAAAAAGTGGCACCGAGTCGGTGCTTTT
TTGTTTTAGAGCTAGAAATAGCAAGTTAAAATAAGGCTAGTCCGTTTTTAGCGCGTGCGCCAATTCTGCA
GACAAATGGCTCTAGAGGTACCCGTTACATAACTTACGGTAAATGGCCCGCCTGGCTGACCGCCCAACGA
CCCCCGCCCATTGACGTCAATAGTAACGCCAATAGGGACTTTCCATTGACGTCAATGGGTGGAGTATTTA
CGGTAAACTGCCCACTTGGCAGTACATCAAGTGTATCATATGCCAAGTACGCCCCCTATTGACGTCAATG
ACGGTAAATGGCCCGCCTGGCATTGTGCCCAGTACATGACCTTATGGGACTTTCCTACTTGGCAGTACAT
CTACGTATTAGTCATCGCTATTACCATGGTCGAGGTGAGCCCCACGTTCTGCTTCACTCTCCCCATCTCC
CCCCCCTCCCCACCCCCAATTTTGTATTTATTTATTTTTTAATTATTTTGTGCAGCGATGGGGGCGGGGG
GGGGGGGGGGGCGCGCGCCAGGCGGGGCGGGGCGGGGCGAGGGGCGGGGCGGGGCGAGGCGGAGAGGTGC
GGCGGCAGCCAATCAGAGCGGCGCGCTCCGAAAGTTTCCTTTTATGGCGAGGCGGCGGCGGCGGCGGCCC
TATAAAAAGCGAAGCGCGCGGCGGGCGGGAGTCGCTGCGCGCTGCCTTCGCCCCGTGCCCCGCTCCGCCG
CCGCCTCGCGCCGCCCGCCCCGGCTCTGACTGACCGCGTTACTCCCACAGGTGAGCGGGCGGGACGGCCC
TTCTCCTCCGGGCTGTAATTAGCTGAGCAAGAGGTAAGGGTTTAAGGGATGGTTGGTTGGTGGGGTATTA
ATGTTTAATTACCTGGAGCACCTGCCTGAAATCACTTTTTTTCAGGTTGGACCGGTGCCACCATGGACTA
TAAGGACCACGACGGAGACTACAAGGATCATGATATTGATTACAAAGACGATGACGATAAGATGGCCCCA
AAGAAGAAGCGGAAGGTCGGTATCCACGGAGTCCCAGCAGCCGACAAGAAGTACAGCATCGGCCTGGACA
TCGGCACCAACTCTGTGGGCTGGGCCGTGATCACCGACGAGTACAAGGTGCCCAGCAAGAAATTCAAGGT
GCTGGGCAACACCGACCGGCACAGCATCAAGAAGAACCTGATCGGAGCCCTGCTGTTCGACAGCGGCGAA
ACAGCCGAGGCCACCCGGCTGAAGAGAACCGCCAGAAGAAGATACACCAGACGGAAGAACCGGATCTGCT
ATCTGCAAGAGATCTTCAGCAACGAGATGGCCAAGGTGGACGACAGCTTCTTCCACAGACTGGAAGAGTC
CTTCCTGGTGGAAGAGGATAAGAAGCACGAGCGGCACCCCATCTTCGGCAACATCGTGGACGAGGTGGCC
TACCACGAGAAGTACCCCACCATCTACCACCTGAGAAAGAAACTGGTGGACAGCACCGACAAGGCCGACC
TGCGGCTGATCTATCTGGCCCTGGCCCACATGATCAAGTTCCGGGGCCACTTCCTGATCGAGGGCGACCT
GAACCCCGACAACAGCGACGTGGACAAGCTGTTCATCCAGCTGGTGCAGACCTACAACCAGCTGTTCGAG
GAAAACCCCATCAACGCCAGCGGCGTGGACGCCAAGGCCATCCTGTCTGCCAGACTGAGCAAGAGCAGAC
GGCTGGAAAATCTGATCGCCCAGCTGCCCGGCGAGAAGAAGAATGGCCTGTTCGGAAACCTGATTGCCCT
GAGCCTGGGCCTGACCCCCAACTTCAAGAGCAACTTCGACCTGGCCGAGGATGCCAAACTGCAGCTGAGC
AAGGACACCTACGACGACGACCTGGACAACCTGCTGGCCCAGATCGGCGACCAGTACGCCGACCTGTTTC
TGGCCGCCAAGAACCTGTCCGACGCCATCCTGCTGAGCGACATCCTGAGAGTGAACACCGAGATCACCAA
GGCCCCCCTGAGCGCCTCTATGATCAAGAGATACGACGAGCACCACCAGGACCTGACCCTGCTGAAAGCT
CTCGTGCGGCAGCAGCTGCCTGAGAAGTACAAAGAGATTTTCTTCGACCAGAGCAAGAACGGCTACGCCG
GCTACATTGACGGCGGAGCCAGCCAGGAAGAGTTCTACAAGTTCATCAAGCCCATCCTGGAAAAGATGGA
CGGCACCGAGGAACTGCTCGTGAAGCTGAACAGAGAGGACCTGCTGCGGAAGCAGCGGACCTTCGACAAC
GGCAGCATCCCCCACCAGATCCACCTGGGAGAGCTGCACGCCATTCTGCGGCGGCAGGAAGATTTTTACC
CATTCCTGAAGGACAACCGGGAAAAGATCGAGAAGATCCTGACCTTCCGCATCCCCTACTACGTGGGCCC
TCTGGCCAGGGGAAACAGCAGATTCGCCTGGATGACCAGAAAGAGCGAGGAAACCATCACCCCCTGGAAC
TTCGAGGAAGTGGTGGACAAGGGCGCTTCCGCCCAGAGCTTCATCGAGCGGATGACCAACTTCGATAAGA
ACCTGCCCAACGAGAAGGTGCTGCCCAAGCACAGCCTGCTGTACGAGTACTTCACCGTGTATAACGAGCT
GACCAAAGTGAAATACGTGACCGAGGGAATGAGAAAGCCCGCCTTCCTGAGCGGCGAGCAGAAAAAGGCC
ATCGTGGACCTGCTGTTCAAGACCAACCGGAAAGTGACCGTGAAGCAGCTGAAAGAGGACTACTTCAAGA
AAATCGAGTGCTTCGACTCCGTGGAAATCTCCGGCGTGGAAGATCGGTTCAACGCCTCCCTGGGCACATA
CCACGATCTGCTGAAAATTATCAAGGACAAGGACTTCCTGGACAATGAGGAAAACGAGGACATTCTGGAA
GATATCGTGCTGACCCTGACACTGTTTGAGGACAGAGAGATGATCGAGGAACGGCTGAAAACCTATGCCC
ACCTGTTCGACGACAAAGTGATGAAGCAGCTGAAGCGGCGGAGATACACCGGCTGGGGCAGGCTGAGCCG
GAAGCTGATCAACGGCATCCGGGACAAGCAGTCCGGCAAGACAATCCTGGATTTCCTGAAGTCCGACGGC
TTCGCCAACAGAAACTTCATGCAGCTGATCCACGACGACAGCCTGACCTTTAAAGAGGACATCCAGAAAG
CCCAGGTGTCCGGCCAGGGCGATAGCCTGCACGAGCACATTGCCAATCTGGCCGGCAGCCCCGCCATTAA
GAAGGGCATCCTGCAGACAGTGAAGGTGGTGGACGAGCTCGTGAAAGTGATGGGCCGGCACAAGCCCGAG
AACATCGTGATCGAAATGGCCAGAGAGAACCAGACCACCCAGAAGGGACAGAAGAACAGCCGCGAGAGAA
TGAAGCGGATCGAAGAGGGCATCAAAGAGCTGGGCAGCCAGATCCTGAAAGAACACCCCGTGGAAAACAC
CCAGCTGCAGAACGAGAAGCTGTACCTGTACTACCTGCAGAATGGGCGGGATATGTACGTGGACCAGGAA
CTGGACATCAACCGGCTGTCCGACTACGATGTGGACCATATCGTGCCTCAGAGCTTTCTGAAGGACGACT
CCATCGACAACAAGGTGCTGACCAGAAGCGACAAGAACCGGGGCAAGAGCGACAACGTGCCCTCCGAAGA
GGTCGTGAAGAAGATGAAGAACTACTGGCGGCAGCTGCTGAACGCCAAGCTGATTACCCAGAGAAAGTTC
GACAATCTGACCAAGGCCGAGAGAGGCGGCCTGAGCGAACTGGATAAGGCCGGCTTCATCAAGAGACAGC
TGGTGGAAACCCGGCAGATCACAAAGCACGTGGCACAGATCCTGGACTCCCGGATGAACACTAAGTACGA
CGAGAATGACAAGCTGATCCGGGAAGTGAAAGTGATCACCCTGAAGTCCAAGCTGGTGTCCGATTTCCGG
AAGGATTTCCAGTTTTACAAAGTGCGCGAGATCAACAACTACCACCACGCCCACGACGCCTACCTGAACG
CCGTCGTGGGAACCGCCCTGATCAAAAAGTACCCTAAGCTGGAAAGCGAGTTCGTGTACGGCGACTACAA
GGTGTACGACGTGCGGAAGATGATCGCCAAGAGCGAGCAGGAAATCGGCAAGGCTACCGCCAAGTACTTC
TTCTACAGCAACATCATGAACTTTTTCAAGACCGAGATTACCCTGGCCAACGGCGAGATCCGGAAGCGGC
CTCTGATCGAGACAAACGGCGAAACCGGGGAGATCGTGTGGGATAAGGGCCGGGATTTTGCCACCGTGCG
GAAAGTGCTGAGCATGCCCCAAGTGAATATCGTGAAAAAGACCGAGGTGCAGACAGGCGGCTTCAGCAAA
GAGTCTATCCTGCCCAAGAGGAACAGCGATAAGCTGATCGCCAGAAAGAAGGACTGGGACCCTAAGAAGT
ACGGCGGCTTCGACAGCCCCACCGTGGCCTATTCTGTGCTGGTGGTGGCCAAAGTGGAAAAGGGCAAGTC
CAAGAAACTGAAGAGTGTGAAAGAGCTGCTGGGGATCACCATCATGGAAAGAAGCAGCTTCGAGAAGAAT
CCCATCGACTTTCTGGAAGCCAAGGGCTACAAAGAAGTGAAAAAGGACCTGATCATCAAGCTGCCTAAGT
ACTCCCTGTTCGAGCTGGAAAACGGCCGGAAGAGAATGCTGGCCTCTGCCGGCGAACTGCAGAAGGGAAA
CGAACTGGCCCTGCCCTCCAAATATGTGAACTTCCTGTACCTGGCCAGCCACTATGAGAAGCTGAAGGGC
TCCCCCGAGGATAATGAGCAGAAACAGCTGTTTGTGGAACAGCACAAGCACTACCTGGACGAGATCATCG
AGCAGATCAGCGAGTTCTCCAAGAGAGTGATCCTGGCCGACGCTAATCTGGACAAAGTGCTGTCCGCCTA
CAACAAGCACCGGGATAAGCCCATCAGAGAGCAGGCCGAGAATATCATCCACCTGTTTACCCTGACCAAT
CTGGGAGCCCCTGCCGCCTTCAAGTACTTTGACACCACCATCGACCGGAAGAGGTACACCAGCACCAAAG
AGGTGCTGGACGCCACCCTGATCCACCAGAGCATCACCGGCCTGTACGAGACACGGATCGACCTGTCTCA
GCTGGGAGGCGACAAAAGGCCGGCGGCCACGAAAAAGGCCGGCCAGGCAAAAAAGAAAAAGGAATTCGGC
AGTGGAGAGGGTAGAGGAAGTCTGCTAACATGCGGTGACGTCGAGGAGAATCCTGGCCCAGTGAGCAAGG
GCGAGGAGCTGTTCACCGGGGTGGTGCCCATCCTGGTCGAGCTGGACGGCGACGTAAACGGCCACAAGTT
CAGCGTGTCCGGCGAGGGCGAGGGCGATGCCACCTACGGCAAGCTGACCCTGAAGTTCATCTGCACCACC
GGCAAGCTGCCCGTGCCCTGGCCCACCCTCGTGACCACCCTGACCTACGGCGTGCAGTGCTTCAGCCGCT
ACCCCGACCACATGAAGCAGCACGACTTCTTCAAGTCCGCCATGCCCGAAGGCTACGTCCAGGAGCGCAC
CATCTTCTTCAAGGACGACGGCAACTACAAGACCCGCGCCGAGGTGAAGTTCGAGGGCGACACCCTGGTG
AACCGCATCGAGCTGAAGGGCATCGACTTCAAGGAGGACGGCAACATCCTGGGGCACAAGCTGGAGTACA
ACTACAACAGCCACAACGTCTATATCATGGCCGACAAGCAGAAGAACGGCATCAAGGTGAACTTCAAGAT
CCGCCACAACATCGAGGACGGCAGCGTGCAGCTCGCCGACCACTACCAGCAGAACACCCCCATCGGCGAC
GGCCCCGTGCTGCTGCCCGACAACCACTACCTGAGCACCCAGTCCGCCCTGAGCAAAGACCCCAACGAGA
AGCGCGATCACATGGTCCTGCTGGAGTTCGTGACCGCCGCCGGGATCACTCTCGGCATGGACGAGCTGTA
CAAGGAATTCTAACTAGAGCTCGCTGATCAGCCTCGACTGTGCCTTCTAGTTGCCAGCCATCTGTTGTTT
GCCCCTCCCCCGTGCCTTCCTTGACCCTGGAAGGTGCCACTCCCACTGTCCTTTCCTAATAAAATGAGGA
AATTGCATCGCATTGTCTGAGTAGGTGTCATTCTATTCTGGGGGGTGGGGTGGGGCAGGACAGCAAGGGG
GAGGATTGGGAAGAGAATAGCAGGCATGCTGGGGAGCGGCCGCAGGAACCCCTAGTGATGGAGTTGGCCA
CTCCCTCTCTGCGCGCTCGCTCGCTCACTGAGGCCGGGCGACCAAAGGTCGCCCGACGCCCGGGCTTTGC
CCGGGCGGCCTCAGTGAGCGAGCGAGCGCGCAGCTGCCTGCAGGGGCGCCTGATGCGGTATTTTCTCCTT
ACGCATCTGTGCGGTATTTCACACCGCATA
[95 nt withheld, positions 6751-6845]
T
[46 nt withheld, positions 6847-6892]
C
[141 nt withheld, positions 6894-7034]
CCTTTGACGTTGGAGTCCACGTTCTTT
[37 nt withheld, positions 7062-7098]
ACTCTATCTCGGGCTATTCTTTTGATTTATAAGGGATTTTGCCGATTTCGGTCTATTGGTTAAAAAATGA
GCTGATTTAACAAAAATTTAACGCGAATTTTAACAAAATATTAACGTTTACAATTTTATGGTGCACTCTC
AGTACAATCTGCTCTGATGCCGCATAGTTAAGCCAGCCCCGACACCCGCCAACACCCGCTGACGCGCCCT
GACGGGCTTGTCTGCTCCCGGCATCCGCTTACAGACAAGCTGTGACCGTCTCCGGGAGCTGCATGTGTCA
GAGGTTTTCACCGTCATCACCGAAACGCGCGAGACGAAAGGGCCTCGTGATACGCCTATTTTTATAGGTT
AATGTCATGATAATAATGGTTTCTTAGACGTCAGGTGGCACTTTTCGGGGAAATGTGCGCGGAACCCCTA
TTTGTTTATTTTTCTAAATACATTCAAATATGTATCCGCTCATGAGACAATAACCCTGATAAATGCTTCA
ATAATATTGAAAAAGGAAGAGTATGAGTATTCAACATTTCCGTGTCGCCCTTATTCCCTTTTTTGCGGCA
TTTTGCCTTCCTGTTTTTGCTCACCCAGAAACGCTGGTGAAAGTAAAAGATGCTGAAGATCAGTTGGGTG
CACGAGTGGGTTACATCGAACTGGATCTCAACAGCGGTAAGATCCTTGAGAGTTTTCGCCCCGAAGAACG
TTTTCCAATGATGAGCACTTTTAAAGTTCTGCTATGTGGCGCGGTATTATCCCGTATTGACGCCGGGCAA
GAGCAACTCGGTCGCCGCATACACTATTCTCAGAATGACTTGGTTGAGTACTCACCAGTCACAGAAAAGC
ATCTTACGGATGGCATGACAGTAAGAGAATTATGCAGTGCTGCCATAACCATGAGTGATAACACTGCGGC
CAACTTACTTCTGACAACGATCGGAGGACCGAAGGAGCTAACCGCTTTTTTGCACAACATGGGGGATCAT
GTAACTCGCCTTGATCGTTGGGAACCGGAGCTGAATGAAGCCATACCAAACGACGAGCGTGACACCACGA
TGCCTGTAGCAATGGCAACAACGTTGCGCAAACTATTAACTGGCGAACTACTTACTCTAGCTTCCCGGCA
ACAATTAATAGACTGGATGGAGGCGGATAAAGTTGCAGGACCACTTCTGCGCTCGGCCCTTCCGGCTGGC
TGGTTTATTGCTGATAAATCTGGAGCCGGTGAGCGTGGAAGCCGCGGTATCATTGCAGCACTGGGGCCAG
ATGGTAAGCCCTCCCGTATCGTAGTTATCTACACGACGGGGAGTCAGGCAACTATGGATGAACGAAATAG
ACAGATCGCTGAGATAGGTGCCTCACTGATTAAGCATTGGTAACTGTCAGACCAAGTTTACTCATATATA
CTTTAGATTGATTTAAAACTTCATTTTTAATTTAAAAGGATCTAGGTGAAGATCCTTTTTGATAATCTCA
TGACCAAAATCCCTTAACGTGAGTTTTCGTTCCACTGAGCGTCAGACCCCGTAGAAAAGATCAAAGGATC
TTCTTGAGATCCTTTTTTTCTGCGCGTAATCTGCTGCTTGCAAACAAAAAAACCACCGCTACCAGCGGTG
GTTTGTTTGCCGGATCAAGAGCTACCAACTCTTTTTCCGAAGGTAACTGGCTTCAGCAGAGCGCAGATAC
CAAATACTGTTCTTCTAGTGTAGCCGTAGTTAGGCCACCACTTCAAGAACTCTGTAGCACCGCCTACATA
CCTCGCTCTGCTAATCCTGTTACCAGTGGCTGCTGCCAGTGGCGATAAGTCGTGTCTTACCGGGTTGGAC
TCAAGACGATAGTTACCGGATAAGGCGCAGCGGTCGGGCTGAACGGGGGGTTCGTGCACACAGCCCAGCT
TGGAGCGAACGACCTACACCGAACTGAGATACCTACAGCGTGAGCTATGAGAAAGCGCCACGCTTCCCGA
AGGGAGAAAGGCGGACAGGTATCCGGTAAGCGGCAGGGTCGGAACAGGAGAGCGCACGAGGGAGCTTCCA
GGGGGAAACGCCTGGTATCTTTATAGTCCTGTCGGGTTTCGCCACCTCTGACTTGAGCGTCGATTTTTGT
GATGCTCGTCAGGGGGGCGGAGCCTATGGAAAAACGCCAGCAACGCGGCCTTTTTACGGTTCCTGGCCTT
TTGCTGGCCTTTTGCTCACATGT
Features (pLannotate 1.2.2; 19 found; start..end, strand, type, name):
      1..241     +  promoter       U6 promoter: RNA polymerase III promoter for human U6 snRNA
    271..346     +  misc_RNA       gRNA scaffold: guide RNA scaffold for the Streptococcus pyogenes CRISPR/Cas9 system
    353..396     +  misc_RNA       gRNA scaffold (fragment): guide RNA scaffold for the Streptococcus pyogenes CRISPR/Cas9 system
    443..728     +  enhancer       CMV enhancer: human cytomegalovirus immediate early enhancer; contains an 18-bp deletion relative to the standard CMV enhancer
    730..1007    +  promoter       chicken β-actin promoter: No description available
   1008..1235    +  intron         hybrid intron: hybrid between chicken β-actin (CBA) and minute virus of mice (MMV) introns (Gray et al., 2011)
   1373..2974    +  CDS            Cas9(N): N-terminal portion of Streptococcus pyogenes Cas9 (Zetsche et al., 2015)
   2975..5473    +  CDS            Cas9(C): C-terminal portion of Streptococcus pyogenes Cas9 (Zetsche et al., 2015)
   5474..5521    +  CDS            nucleoplasmin NLS: bipartite nuclear localization signal from nucleoplasmin
   5591..6304    +  CDS            EGFP: EGFP is a basic (constitutively fluorescent) green fluorescent protein published in 1996, derived from Aequorea victoria. It is reported to be a rapidly-maturing weak dimer with moderate acid sensitivity.
   6338..6449    +  polyA_signal   bGH poly(A) signal: bovine growth hormone polyadenylation signal
   6554..6694    +  repeat_region  AAV2 ITR: inverted terminal repeat of adeno-associated virus serotype 2 inverted
   6699..6750    -  misc_feature   bom (fragment): basis of mobility region from pBR322
   6769..7224    +  rep_origin     f1 ori (sequence partly withheld): f1 bacteriophage origin of replication; arrow indicates direction of (+) strand synthesis
   7225..7274    -  misc_feature   bom (fragment): basis of mobility region from pBR322
   7376..7411    -  CDS            rop (fragment): Rop protein, which maintains plasmids at low copy number; rop
   7506..7610    +  promoter       AmpR promoter: bla
   7611..8471    +  CDS            AmpR: β-lactamase; bla; confers resistance to ampicillin, carbenicillin, and related antibiotics
   8642..9230    +  rep_origin     ori: high-copy-number ColE1/pMB1/pBR322/pUC origin of replication
