[The description below was written by a language model from this plasmid's Addgene catalogue record and pLannotate feature annotations shown in this document.]
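Description:
px458_2A_GFP_sgRNA_LTN1 is an all-in-one mammalian CRISPR/Cas9 expression plasmid of about 9.3 kb, built on a pX458-type backbone and carrying a single guide RNA directed against human LTN1 (also known as RNF160 or ZNF294). It is propagated in E. coli through a high-copy ColE1/pUC-type origin and selected with ampicillin via the β-lactamase gene. An f1 phage origin is also present. No mammalian drug-selection marker is annotated. The short bom and rop fragments are backbone remnants, as is the single AAV2 ITR downstream of the polyadenylation signal; with only one ITR annotated, the record does not indicate that the plasmid is meant for AAV packaging.

The payload consists of two expression units. A human U6 RNA polymerase III promoter drives the LTN1-targeting spacer fused to the Streptococcus pyogenes gRNA scaffold; the spacer sits in the gap between promoter and scaffold, and a partial second scaffold copy is annotated just downstream. The cloning sites used to insert the guide are not recorded. The second unit uses a CBh-style hybrid promoter (CMV enhancer, chicken β-actin promoter and hybrid intron) to express full-length S. pyogenes Cas9, annotated as contiguous N- and C-terminal portions, followed by a nucleoplasmin nuclear localization signal and EGFP, and terminated by a bGH poly(A) signal. As the plasmid name indicates, EGFP is linked to Cas9 through a 2A peptide, although the 2A itself is not annotated, so both proteins arise from one transcript. Green fluorescence therefore marks transfected, Cas9-expressing cells, which can be enriched by sorting. The construct is suited to disrupting LTN1 in human cells, and it was deposited with a study of the fate of ubiquitinated 40S subunits from ribosomes stalled in translation.
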