Addgene plasmid #127125: px458_2A_GFP_sgRNA_LTN1
Depositing lab: Thomas Tuschl. Depositing organization: Rockefeller University. Publication: The G3BP1-Family-USP10 Deubiquitinase Complex Rescues Ubiquitinated 40S Subunits of Ribosomes Stalled in Translation from Lysosomal Degradation. Meyer C, Garzia A, Morozov P, Molina H, Tuschl T. Mol Cell. 2020 Mar 19;77(6):1193-1205.e5. doi: 10.1016/j.molcel.2019.12.024. Epub 2020 Jan 24. PubMed 31981475.
Backbone
  Vector backbone: px458_2A_GFP_sgRNA
  Vector type: CRISPR
Growth in bacteria
  Bacterial resistance: Ampicillin, 100 μg/mL
  Growth temperature: 37°C
  Growth strain: DH5alpha
  Copy number: Unknown
Gene/Insert
  Gene/Insert name: gRNA LTN1
  gRNA/shRNA sequence: GTGTGGCTTCTCGGACGCGA
  Species: H. sapiens (human)
  Entrez Gene: LTN1 (a.k.a. C21orf10, C21orf98, RNF160, ZNF294)
  Cloning method: Restriction Enzyme; 5′ cloning site Unknown (unknown if destroyed); 3′ cloning site Unknown (unknown if destroyed)
Terms and licenses: Academic/Nonprofit Terms; Industry Terms: Not Available to Industry
How to cite: px458_2A_GFP_sgRNA_LTN1 was a gift from Thomas Tuschl (Addgene plasmid # 127125 ; http://n2t.net/addgene:127125 ; RRID:Addgene_127125)
